Addgene plasmid #174558: cp-DdCBE G1397-N
Purpose: Chloroplast-targeting DdCBE (split DddA, G1397-N) Golden Gate destination vector
Depositing lab: Jin-Soo Kim. Depositing organization: Institute for Basic Science. Publication: Chloroplast and mitochondrial DNA editing in plants. Kang BC, Bae SJ, Lee S, Lee JS, Kim A, Lee H, Baek G, Seo H, Kim J, Kim JS. Nat Plants. 2021 Jul;7(7):899-905. doi: 10.1038/s41477-021-00943-9. Epub 2021 Jul 1. PubMed 34211132.
Backbone
  Vector backbone: p3s
  Backbone size w/o insert (bp): 4211
  Total vector size (bp): 7256
  Vector type: Plant Expression
Growth in bacteria
  Bacterial resistance: Ampicillin, 100 μg/mL
  Growth temperature: 37°C
  Growth strain: DH5alpha
  Copy number: High Copy
Gene/Insert
  Gene/Insert name: DdCBE G1397-N (alt name: cpTP-3xHA-N-term-Stuffer-C-term-G1397-N-UGI)
  Species: Lettuce, Rapeseed
  Insert size (bp): 3045
  Promoter: PcUbi
  Tag / fusion protein: HA
  Cloning method: Gibson Cloning
  Sequencing primers: 5′ CTAGCAACGATTGTACAATTGC
Terms and licenses: Academic/Nonprofit Terms; Industry Terms: Not Available to Industry
How to cite: cp-DdCBE G1397-N was a gift from Jin-Soo Kim (Addgene plasmid # 174558 ; http://n2t.net/addgene:174558 ; RRID:Addgene_174558)
