[The description below was written by a language model from this plasmid's Addgene catalogue record and pLannotate feature annotations shown in this document.]
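Description:
cp-DdCBE G1397-N is a plant expression plasmid built on the p3s backbone (7,256 bp in total, with a 3,045 bp insert) that serves as a Golden Gate destination vector for assembling chloroplast-targeted DddA-derived cytosine base editors. It is propagated in E. coli as a high-copy plasmid through a ColE1/pUC-type origin and selected with ampicillin through a full-length β-lactamase gene and its promoter.

The catalogue lists the PcUbi promoter as driving the insert, although the feature table does not annotate it. The encoded fusion is laid out as chloroplast transit peptide, 3xHA tag, TALE N-terminal domain, stuffer, TALE C-terminal domain, the G1397-N half of split DddA, and uracil glycosylase inhibitor (UGI). The annotation is consistent with this design. An Arabidopsis chloroplast IF1 match apparently supplies the transit peptide. It is followed by Xanthomonas TAL effector fragments (avrXa10 and avrBs3 matches) for the flanking TALE domains, a dddA fragment, and UGI. A short pea RuBisCO small subunit match lies just downstream, probably within a terminator region, though the record does not say so. Between the TALE flanks lies a patchwork of partial bacterial elements (AmpR, rop, bom, lacZα, a pUC multiple cloning site, lac promoter/operator and lacI fragments). This patchwork corresponds to the stuffer, which is replaced by a custom TALE repeat array during Golden Gate assembly. Other small hits, such as SV40 promoter and ble fragments, an SV40 poly(A) signal and an attB4 site, look like backbone remnants.

Because split DddA is active as a double-stranded DNA cytidine deaminase only when both halves are brought together, the finished construct is presumably paired with a partner carrying the complementary G1397-C half. The two TALE arrays bind adjacent sites, and UGI protects the resulting uracil, favouring C-to-T conversion. The record associates the construct with chloroplast DNA editing in lettuce and rapeseed.
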