Features (pLannotate 1.2.2; 29 found; start..end, strand, type, name):
     28..80      -  misc_feature   bom (fragment): basis of mobility region from pBR322
    204..224     -  protein_bind   attB4: mutant version of attB; core recombination site for the Gateway® BP reaction BP Clonase™
   1165..1587    +  CDS            IF1C_ARATH: Experimental evidence at transcript level: Swiss-Prot protein existence level 2. One of the essential components for the initiation of protein synthesis. Stabilizes the binding of IF-2 and IF-3 on the 30S subunit to which N-formylmethionyl-tRNA(fMet) subsequently binds. Helps modulate mRNA selection, yielding the 30S pre-initiation complex (PIC). Upon addition of the 50S ribosomal subunit IF-1, IF-2 and IF-3 are released leaving the mature 70S translation initiation complex. From Arabidopsis thaliana (Mouse-ear cress).
   1687..2100    +  CDS            avrXa10 (fragment): AVX10_XANOO - Experimental evidence at protein level: Swiss-Prot protein existence level 1. Avirulence protein. Induces the hypersensitive response (HR)in rice plants carrying the resistance gene Xa10. Activity depends on the presence of the core repeat domains; replacement with repeat domains from other proteins (AvrBs3 of X.euvesicatoria (AC P14727) or AvrXa7 of this organism) does not elicit the HR. Probably acts as a transcription factor in its host plant (rice) to induce plant resistance or disease. From Xanthomonas oryzae pv. oryzae.
   2097..2434    -  CDS            AmpR (fragment): β-lactamase; bla; confers resistance to ampicillin, carbenicillin, and related antibiotics
   2435..2539    -  promoter       AmpR promoter: bla
   2634..2669    +  CDS            rop (fragment): Rop protein, which maintains plasmids at low copy number; rop
   2771..2870    +  misc_feature   bom (fragment): basis of mobility region from pBR322
   2876..3033    -  CDS            lacZα (fragment): LacZα fragment of β-galactosidase; lacZ fragment
   3030..3086    +  misc_feature   MCS: pUC18/19 multiple cloning site
   3123..3139    -  protein_bind   lac operator: The lac repressor binds to the lac operator to inhibit transcription in E. coli. This inhibition can be relieved by adding lactose or isopropyl-β-D-thiogalactopyranoside (IPTG). lac repressor encoded by lacI
   3147..3177    -  promoter       lac promoter: promoter for the E. coli lac operon
   3192..3213    -  protein_bind   CAP binding site: CAP binding activates transcription in the presence of cAMP. E. coli catabolite activator protein
   3226..3318    -  CDS            lacI (fragment): lac repressor; lacI; The lac repressor binds to the lac operator to inhibit transcription in E. coli. This inhibition can be relieved by adding lactose or isopropyl-β-D-thiogalactopyranoside (IPTG).
   3320..3424    -  rep_origin     RSF ori (fragment): Plasmids containing the RSF 1030 origin of replication can be propagated in E. coli cells that contain additional plasmids with compatible origins.
   3496..3615    +  CDS            avrBs3 (fragment): AVRB3_XANEU - Experimental evidence at protein level: Swiss-Prot protein existence level 1. Avirulence protein. Acts as a transcription factor in C.annuum plants. In susceptible plants lacking the Bs3 resistance gene induces expression of a number of genes, including genes homologous to a family of auxin-induced genes, alpha-expansin genes, pectate lyase, anthocyanidin glucoside rhamnosyl transferase and at least one transcription factor, UPA20. Their expression leads to plant hypertrophy in mesophyll cells, probably mainly mediated by UPA20 (PubMed:17962565). In resistant plants induces the h
   3616..3951    +  CDS            dddA (fragment): DDDA_BURC1 - Experimental evidence at protein level: Swiss-Prot protein existence level 1. Toxic component of a toxin-immunity protein module, which functions as a cellular contact-dependent growth inhibition (CDI) system. CDI modules allow bacteria to communicate with and inhibit the growth of closely related neighboring bacteria in a contact-dependent fashion. Bacteria that have this module inhibit or kill bacteria without it, giving them a growth advantage. Probably specifically inhibited by cognate immunity protein DddI (Probable). The C-terminal 163 residue fragment has double-stranded DN
   3961..4209    +  CDS            UGI: UNGI_BPPB2 - Experimental evidence at protein level: Swiss-Prot protein existence level 1. This protein binds specifically and reversibly to the host uracil-DNA glycosylase, preventing removal of uracil residues from PBS2 DNA by the host uracil-excision repair system. From Bacillus phage PBS2 (Bacteriophage PBS2).
   4229..4309    +  CDS            RBCS.3A (fragment): RBS3_PEA - Experimental evidence at protein level: Swiss-Prot protein existence level 1. RuBisCO catalyzes two reactions: the carboxylation of D- ribulose 1,5-bisphosphate, the primary event in carbon dioxide fixation, as well as the oxidative fragmentation of the pentose substrate. Both reactions occur simultaneously and in competition at the same active site. Although the small subunit is not catalytic it is essential for maximal activity (Probable). Binds to abscisic acid (ABA); only half of the possible binding sites are occupied in the crystal; and there are indications this is a low affi
   4702..4723    +  promoter       SV40 promoter (fragment): SV40 enhancer and early promoter
   4776..4934    +  CDS            ble (fragment): BLE_KLEPN - Experimental evidence at protein level: Swiss-Prot protein existence level 1. Binding protein with a strong affinity to the bleomycin family of antibiotics. Binds to CL990; an antimitotic-antibiotic compound. From Klebsiella pneumoniae.
   4929..5050    +  polyA_signal   SV40 poly(A) signal: SV40 polyadenylation signal
   5123..5139    -  protein_bind   lac operator: The lac repressor binds to the lac operator to inhibit transcription in E. coli. This inhibition can be relieved by adding lactose or isopropyl-β-D-thiogalactopyranoside (IPTG). lac repressor encoded by lacI
   5147..5177    -  promoter       lac promoter: promoter for the E. coli lac operon
   5192..5213    -  protein_bind   CAP binding site: CAP binding activates transcription in the presence of cAMP. E. coli catabolite activator protein
   5226..5318    -  CDS            lacI (fragment): lac repressor; lacI; The lac repressor binds to the lac operator to inhibit transcription in E. coli. This inhibition can be relieved by adding lactose or isopropyl-β-D-thiogalactopyranoside (IPTG).
   5501..6089    -  rep_origin     ori: high-copy-number ColE1/pMB1/pBR322/pUC origin of replication
   6260..7120    -  CDS            AmpR: β-lactamase; bla; confers resistance to ampicillin, carbenicillin, and related antibiotics
   7121..7225    -  promoter       AmpR promoter: bla
>Addgene plasmid #174558 | cp-DdCBE G1397-N | addgene full sequence | sequence record 344741 | Addgene NGS Result
GACGGATCGGGAGATCTCCCGATCCCCTATGGTGCACTCTCAGTACAATCTGCTCTGATGCCGCATAGTT
AAGCCAGTATCTGCTCCCTGCTTGTGTGTTGGAGGTCGCTGAGTAGTGCGCGAGCAAAATTTAAGCTACA
ACAAGGCAAGGCTTGACCGACAATTGCATGAAGAATCTGCTTAGGGTTAGGCGTTTTGCCGTTCAACTTT
TCTATACAAAGTTGAAGATCTGACTAGCAACGATTGTACAATTGCTTCTTTAAAAAAGGAAGAAAGAAAG
AAAGAAAAGAATCAACATCAGCGTTAACAAACGGCCCCGTTACGGCCCAAACGGTCATATAGAGTAACGG
CGTTAAGCGTTGAAAGACTCCTATCGAAATACGTAACCGCAAACGTGTCATAGTCAGATCCCCTCTTCCT
TCACCGCCTCAAACACAAAAATAATCTTCTACAGCCTATATATACAACCCCCCCTTCTATCTCTCCTTTC
TCACAATTCATCATCTTTCTTTCTCTACCCCCAATTTTAAGAAATCCTCTCTTCTCCTCTTCATTTTCAA
GGTAAATCTCTCTCTCTCTCTCTCTCTCTGTTATTCCTTGTTTTAATTAGGTATGTATTATTGCTAGTTT
GTTAATCTGCTTATCTTATGTATGCCTTATGTGAATATCTTTATCTTGTTCATCTCATCCGTTTAGAAGC
TATAAATTTGTTGATTTGACTGTGTATCTACACGTGGTTATGTTTATATCTAATCAGATATGAATTTCTT
CATATTGTTGCGTTTGTGTGTACCAATCCGAAATCGTTGATTTTTTTCATTTAATCGTGTAGCTAATTGT
ACGTATACATATGGATCTACGTATCAATTGTTCATCTGTTTGTGTTTGTATGTATACAGATCTGAAAACA
TCACTTCTCTCATCTGATTGTGTTGTTACATACATAGATATAGATCTGTTATATCATTTTTTTTATTAAT
TGTGTATATATATATGTGCATAGATCTGGATTACATGATTGTGATTATTTACATGATTTTGTTATTTACG
TATGTATATATGTAGATCTGGACTTTTTGGAGTTGTTGACTTGATTGTATTTGTGTGTGTATATGTGTGT
TCTGATCTTGATATGTTATGTATGTGCAGCGAATTCGGCGCGCAATGCTTCAACTCTGCTCCACTTTCCG
TCCTCAACTTCTTCTTCCTTGTCAATTCCGATTTACAAATGGCGTTTTGATTCCCCAAATAAACTATGTT
GCAAGCAATTCAGTTGTGAATATCCGGCCAATGATACGATGCCAGAGAGCAAGCGGAGGAAGAGGAGGAG
CTAATAGAAGCAAACCTGCTAAGCCGCAAGTTAAAGAAGGAAGCAACAAAACAGTAATCGAAGGTTTAGT
AACCGAATCGCTACCTAATGGAATGTTTCGAGTCGATTTGGAGAATGGTGACAACATTCTTGGTTATATT
TGTGGTAAGATTAGGAAGAATTTCATTCGGATACTCCCCGGTGATAAAGTGAAAGTCGAAATGAGTGTTT
ATGATTCTACTAAAGGTCGTATCATTTTCAGAATGAGTAGTAGAGACTATCCTTACGATGTTCCAGATTA
CGCTGGATACCCTTATGACGTCCCTGATTATGCTGGTTATCCATATGATGTGCCCGACTATGCAATGGAT
ATAGCTGATTTGAGGACCCTCGGGTACTCACAGCAGCAACAAGAAAAAATCAAACCAAAGGTACGTAGCA
CGGTTGCCCAACATCATGAAGCCCTAGTTGGTCACGGATTTACTCATGCCCATATTGTTGCACTGAGTCA
ACACCCTGCTGCATTAGGCACAGTGGCTGTGAAATATCAAGATATGATTGCTGCTCTTCCTGAGGCCACA
CACGAGGCAATTGTGGGTGTTGGAAAACAATGGTCTGGTGCGCGAGCGCTTGAAGCTCTCCTAACCGTAG
CTGGAGAGTTGAGAGGCCCACCGCTTCAGCTTGACACAGGGCAGCTGTTGAAGATAGCAAAGAGGGGGGG
TGTAACTGCTGTTGAAGCAGTCCATGCATGGAGAAATGCATTAACTGGAGCTCCACTGAAGAGACCTCCG
TAAGATGCTTTTCTGTGACTGGTGAGTACTCAACCAAGTCATTCTGAGAATAGTGTATGCGGCGACCGAG
TTGCTCTTGCCCGGCGTCAATACGGGATAATACCGCGCCACATAGCAGAACTTTAAAAGTGCTCATCATT
GGAAAACGTTCTTCGGGGCGAAAACTCTCAAGGATCTTACCGCTGTTGAGATCCAGTTCGATGTAACCCA
CTCGTGCACCCAACTGATCTTCAGCATCTTTTACTTTCACCAGCGTTTCTGGGTGAGCAAAAACAGGAAG
GCAAAATGCCGCAAAAAAGGGAATAAGGGCGACACGGAAATGTTGAATACTCATACTCTTCCTTTTTCAA
TATTATTGAAGCATTTATCAGGGTTATTGTCTCATGAGCGGATACATATTTGAATGTATTTAGAAAAATA
AACAAATAGGGGTTCCGCGCACATTTCCCCGAAAAGTGCCACCTGACGTCTAAGAAACCATTATTATCAT
GACATTAACCTATAAAAATAGGCGTATCACGAGGCCCTTTCGTCTCGCGCGTTTCGGTGATGACGGTGAA
AACCTCTGACACATGCAGCTCCCGGAGACGGTCACAGCTTGTCTGTAAGCGGATGCCGGGAGCAGACAAG
CCCGTCAGGGCGCGTCAGCGGGTGTTGGCGGGTGTCGGGGCTGGCTTAACTATGCGGCATCAGAGCAGAT
TGTACTGAGAGTGCACCATATGCGGTGTGAAATACCGCACAGATGCGTAAGGAGAAAATACCGCATCAGG
CGCCATTCGCCATTCAGGCTGCGCAACTGTTGGGAAGGGCGATCGGTGCGGGCCTCTTCGCTATTACGCC
AGCTGGCGAAAGGGGGATGTGCTGCAAGGCGATTAAGTTGGGTAACGCCAGGGTTTTCCCAGTCACGACG
TTGTAAAACGACGGCCAGTGAATTCGAGCTCGGTACCCGGGGATCCTCTAGAGTCGACCTGCAGGCATGC
AAGCTTGGCGTAATCATGGTCATAGCTGTTTCCTGTGTGAAATTGTTATCCGCTCACAATTCCACACAAC
ATACGAGCCGGAAGCATAAAGTGTAAAGCCTGGGGTGCCTAATGAGTGAGCTAACTCACATTAATTGCGT
TGCGCTCACTGCCCGCTTTCCAGTCGGGAAACCTGTCGTGCCAGCTGCATTAATGAATCGGCCAACGCGC
GGGGAGAGGCGGTTTGCGTATTGGGCGCTCTTCCGCTTCCTCGCTCACTGACTCGCTGCGCTCGGTCGTT
CGGCTGCGGCGAGCGGTATCAGCTCACTCAAAGGCGGTAATACGGTTATCCACAGAATCAGGGGGGTCTC
ACGGTCTGACTCCGGAACAGGTGGTGGCGATTGCAAGCAACGGCGGCGGCAAACAGGCTCTAGAGTCCAT
AGTAGCACAACTATCAAGACCAGATCCTGCTCTGGCTGCATTGACCAATGATCACTTGGTTGCTTTAGCT
TGCCTCGGTGGGCGTCCGGCCTTGGATGCCGTTAAGAAAGGTTTGGGAGGATCTGGATCCTATGCACTGG
GACCATATCAAATTAGTGCGCCGCAATTACCTGCCTACAATGGACAAACAGTAGGGACATTCTACTACGT
CAATGACGCAGGTGGCCTTGAATCTAAAGTTTTTTCTTCTGGCGGTCCTACTCCTTATCCAAACTATGCT
AATGCTGGTCATGTGGAGGGACAGTCAGCACTTTTCATGAGGGACAATGGTATTAGCGAAGGTCTTGTAT
TTCATAATAACCCCGAGGGCACATGTGGATTTTGTGTAAACATGACTGAAACCCTATTACCAGAGAATGC
AAAAATGACTGTGGTCCCTCCAGAAGGCTCGGGAGGTTCAACAAATCTGAGCGACATTATTGAGAAGGAA
ACGGGGAAGCAGCTGGTGATTCAGGAAAGTATCTTGATGTTGCCCGAGGAGGTTGAAGAAGTGATAGGAA
ACAAACCTGAGTCGGATATACTTGTTCATACTGCTTATGATGAGTCTACTGATGAAAATGTTATGCTTCT
CACAAGTGATGCACCTGAATATAAACCATGGGCTTTAGTTATCCAAGATTCAAATGGGGAAAACAAGATC
AAGATGCTATGATAATCCAGGCCTCCCAGCTTTCGTCCGTATCATCGGTTTCGACAACGTTCGTCAAGTT
CAATGCATCAGTTTCATTGCCCACACACCAGAATCCTACTAAGTTTGAGTATTATGGCATTGGAAAAGCT
GTTTTCTTCTATCATTTGTTCTGCTTGTAATTTACTGTGTTCTTTCAGTTTTTGTTTTCGGACATCAAAA
TGCAAATGGATGGATAAGAGTTAATAAATGATATGGTCCTTTTGTTCATTCTCAAATTATTATTATCTGT
TGTTTTTACTTTAATGGGTTGAATTTAAGTAAGAAAGGAACTAACAGTGTGATATTAAGGTGCAATGTTA
GACATATAAAACAGTCTTTCACCTCTCTTTGGTTATGTCTTGAATTGGTTTGTTTCTTCACTTATCTGTG
TAATCAAGTTTACTATGAGTCTATGATCAAGTAATTATGCAATCAAGTTAAGTACAGTATAGGCTTTGGG
CTCTATGGCTTCTGAGGCGGAAAGAACCAGCTGGGGCTCTAGGGGGTATCCCCACGCTGCAGTGAGCGGG
ACTCTGGGGTTCGAAATGACCGACCAAGCGACGCCCAACCTGCCATCACGAGATTTCGATTCCACCGCCG
CCTTCTATGAAAGGTTGGGCTTCGGAATCGTTTTCCGGGACGCCGGCTGGATGATCCTCCAGCGCGGGGA
TCTCATGCTGGAGTTCTTCGCCCACCCCAACTTGTTTATTGCAGCTTATAATGGTTACAAATAAAGCAAT
AGCATCACAAATTTCACAAATAAAGCATTTTTTTCACTGCATTCTAGTTGTGGTTTGTCCAAACTCATCA
ATGTATCTTATCATGTCTGTATACCGTCGACCTCTAGCTAGAGCTTGGCGTAATCATGGTCATAGCTGTT
TCCTGTGTGAAATTGTTATCCGCTCACAATTCCACACAACATACGAGCCGGAAGCATAAAGTGTAAAGCC
TGGGGTGCCTAATGAGTGAGCTAACTCACATTAATTGCGTTGCGCTCACTGCCCGCTTTCCAGTCGGGAA
ACCTGTCGTGCCAGCTGCATTAATGAATCGGCCAACGCGCGGGGAGAGGCGGTTTGCGTATTGGGCGCTC
TTCCGCTTCCTCGCTCACTGACTCGCTGCGCTCGGTCGTTCGGCTGCGGCGAGCGGTATCAGCTCACTCA
AAGGCGGTAATACGGTTATCCACAGAATCAGGGGATAACGCAGGAAAGAACATGTGAGCAAAAGGCCAGC
AAAAGGCCAGGAACCGTAAAAAGGCCGCGTTGCTGGCGTTTTTCCATAGGCTCCGCCCCCCTGACGAGCA
TCACAAAAATCGACGCTCAAGTCAGAGGTGGCGAAACCCGACAGGACTATAAAGATACCAGGCGTTTCCC
CCTGGAAGCTCCCTCGTGCGCTCTCCTGTTCCGACCCTGCCGCTTACCGGATACCTGTCCGCCTTTCTCC
CTTCGGGAAGCGTGGCGCTTTCTCATAGCTCACGCTGTAGGTATCTCAGTTCGGTGTAGGTCGTTCGCTC
CAAGCTGGGCTGTGTGCACGAACCCCCCGTTCAGCCCGACCGCTGCGCCTTATCCGGTAACTATCGTCTT
GAGTCCAACCCGGTAAGACACGACTTATCGCCACTGGCAGCAGCCACTGGTAACAGGATTAGCAGAGCGA
GGTATGTAGGCGGTGCTACAGAGTTCTTGAAGTGGTGGCCTAACTACGGCTACACTAGAAGAACAGTATT
TGGTATCTGCGCTCTGCTGAAGCCAGTTACCTTCGGAAAAAGAGTTGGTAGCTCTTGATCCGGCAAACAA
ACCACCGCTGGTAGCGGTGGTTTTTTTGTTTGCAAGCAGCAGATTACGCGCAGAAAAAAAGGATCTCAAG
AAGATCCTTTGATCTTTTCTACGGGGTCTGACGCTCAGTGGAACGAAAACTCACGTTAAGGGATTTTGGT
CATGAGATTATCAAAAAGGATCTTCACCTAGATCCTTTTAAATTAAAAATGAAGTTTTAAATCAATCTAA
AGTATATATGAGTAAACTTGGTCTGACAGTTACCAATGCTTAATCAGTGAGGCACCTATCTCAGCGATCT
GTCTATTTCGTTCATCCATAGTTGCCTGACTCCCCGTCGTGTAGATAACTACGATACGGGAGGGCTTACC
ATCTGGCCCCAGTGCTGCAATGATACCGCGAGATCCACGCTCACCGGCTCCAGATTTATCAGCAATAAAC
CAGCCAGCCGGAAGGGCCGAGCGCAGAAGTGGTCCTGCAACTTTATCCGCCTCCATCCAGTCTATTAATT
GTTGCCGGGAAGCTAGAGTAAGTAGTTCGCCAGTTAATAGTTTGCGCAACGTTGTTGCCATTGCTACAGG
CATCGTGGTGTCACGCTCGTCGTTTGGTATGGCTTCATTCAGCTCCGGTTCCCAACGATCAAGGCGAGTT
ACATGATCCCCCATGTTGTGCAAAAAAGCGGTTAGCTCCTTCGGTCCTCCGATCGTTGTCAGAAGTAAGT
TGGCCGCAGTGTTATCACTCATGGTTATGGCAGCACTGCATAATTCTCTTACTGTCATGCCATCCGTAAG
ATGCTTTTCTGTGACTGGTGAGTACTCAACCAAGTCATTCTGAGAATAGTGTATGCGGCGACCGAGTTGC
TCTTGCCCGGCGTCAATACGGGATAATACCGCGCCACATAGCAGAACTTTAAAAGTGCTCATCATTGGAA
AACGTTCTTCGGGGCGAAAACTCTCAAGGATCTTACCGCTGTTGAGATCCAGTTCGATGTAACCCACTCG
TGCACCCAACTGATCTTCAGCATCTTTTACTTTCACCAGCGTTTCTGGGTGAGCAAAAACAGGAAGGCAA
AATGCCGCAAAAAAGGGAATAAGGGCGACACGGAAATGTTGAATACTCATACTCTTCCTTTTTCAATATT
ATTGAAGCATTTATCAGGGTTATTGTCTCATGAGCGGATACATATTTGAATGTATTTAGAAAAATAAACA
AATAGGGGTTCCGCGCACATTTCCCCGAAAAGTGCCACCTGACGTC
